Addgene plasmid #12914: DCT.VV.Orf226
Purpose: This plasmid was designed for screening purposes and may contain discrepancies relative to the current canonical GenBank version of the gene.
Depositing lab: Jack Bennink & Jon Yewdell. Depositing organization: National Institute of Allergy and Infectious Diseases (NIAID). Publication: Identification of poxvirus CD8+ T cell determinants to enable rational design and characterization of smallpox vaccines. Tscharke DC, Karupiah G, Zhou J, Palmore T, Irvine KR, Haeryfar SM, Williams S, Sidney J, Sette A, Bennink JR, Yewdell JW. J Exp Med. 2005 January 3; 201(1): 95–104. 10.1084/jem.20041912 PubMed 15623576.
Backbone
  Vector backbone: pcDNA 3.1D V5-His-TOPO
  Backbone manufacturer: Invitrogen
  Backbone size w/o insert (bp): 5514
  Vector type: Mammalian Expression
  Selectable markers: Neomycin (select with G418)
Growth in bacteria
  Bacterial resistance: Ampicillin, 100 μg/mL
  Growth temperature: 37°C
  Growth strain: DH5alpha
  Copy number: High Copy
Gene/Insert
  Gene/Insert name: VV.Orf226
  Species: Vaccinia Virus
  Insert size (bp): 231
  Cloning method: Restriction Enzyme; 5′ cloning site BamHI (not destroyed); 3′ cloning site BamHI (not destroyed)
  Sequencing primers: 5′ Universal T7
Terms and licenses: Academic/Nonprofit Terms; Industry Terms: Not Available to Industry
Depositor comments: Please see the Vaccinia kit page ( https://www.addgene.org/vvorf/ ) for more information. The kit page contains the supplemental VVOrfData spreadsheet, which includes important information about this plasmid. The plasmid and insert names provided here relate only to this library. The name of the ORF (if present) in VACV strain Copenhagen and the name of the ORF (if annotated) in VACV strain WR sequence can be found in VVOrfData spreadsheet. Please note that the amino acid sequence given for each ORF in the spreadsheet may contain some errors. Additionally, changes from the expected sequence may be present in these plasmids. Please see Addgene's quality control sequence and sequencing notes in the VVOrfData spreadsheet before ordering this plasmid.
How to cite: DCT.VV.Orf226 was a gift from Jack Bennink & Jon Yewdell (Addgene plasmid # 12914 ; http://n2t.net/addgene:12914 ; RRID:Addgene_12914)
