[The description below was written by a language model from this plasmid's Addgene catalogue record.]
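Description:
DCT.VV.Orf226 is a mammalian expression plasmid built on the commercial pcDNA 3.1D V5-His-TOPO backbone (about 5.5 kb without insert) and carrying a short, 231 bp open reading frame from vaccinia virus. It is maintained as a high-copy plasmid in E. coli under ampicillin selection, and it carries a neomycin resistance marker so that transfected mammalian cells can be selected with G418. The record lists BamHI sites flanking the insert at both ends, both retained, and a T7 universal primer site upstream that is used for sequencing into the insert. The promoter is not stated in the record. Vectors of this family normally drive expression from the CMV immediate-early promoter and offer C-terminal V5 and His tags, but whether the ORF is in frame with those tags here is not recorded, and no feature table is available to confirm the layout.

The plasmid is one member of a library of individually cloned vaccinia virus ORFs. This library was assembled to identify poxvirus CD8+ T cell determinants, work aimed at the rational design and characterization of smallpox vaccines. In that setting, each ORF is expressed in mammalian cells so that its products can be screened for T cell recognition. The name "Orf226" is specific to this library. The corresponding gene names in the Copenhagen and WR strains are given only in a supplementary spreadsheet supplied with the collection, not in this record. The depositors caution that the clones were made for screening and may differ from the canonical reference sequence, so the insert sequence should be checked against the available quality control data before use.
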