>Addgene plasmid #12914 | DCT.VV.Orf226 | addgene partial sequence | sequence record 19303 | T7 5'-TAATACGACTCACTATAGGG-3'
GTACCCTTCACCGAATTCCAGCTGACCACCATGTCGGAATATTTTATATCCCGTACATCTATTTGGACAG
TTTTTATGTTACCTATAATGTATGGTCCTATAAAGTCCATGATTGAGATATCGAGATCATCATACAATGT
ATCTGTTATAGTCAACACACCCATTGGAGTAATAACAAACGCGGCGTCCATGGCGGCGTACGTTAACGAC
TTATTATTAATTCATTTTTTGTTGTCACTTGTAGAATTTTTTAACACATAGGCAATTCCCGGGGATCCGA
ATAAAGGGTCAAGACAATTCTGCAGATATCCAGCACAGTGGCGGCCGCTCGAGTCTAGAGGGCCCGCGGT
TCGAAGGTAAGCCTATCCCTAACCCTCTCCTCGGTCTCGATTCTACGCGTACCGGTCATCATCACCATCA
CCATTGAGTTTAAACCCGCTGATCAGCCTCGACTGTGCCTTCTAGTTGCCAGCCATCTGTTGTTTGCCCC
TCCCCCGTGCCTTCCTTGACCCTGGAAGGTGCCACTCCCACTGTCCTTTCCTAATAAAATGAGGAAATTG
CATCGCATTGTCTGAGTAGGTGTCATTCTATTCTGGGGGGTGGGGTGGGGCAGGACAGCAAGGGGGAGGA
TTGGGAAGACAATAGCAGGCATGCTGGGGATGCGGTGGGCTCTATGGCTTCTGAGGCGGAAAGAACCAGC
TGGGGCTCTAGGGGGTATCCCCACGCGCCCTGTAGCGGCGCATTAAGCGCGGCGGGTGTGGTGGTTACGC
GCAGCGTGACCGCTA
